>Addgene plasmid #104651 | pUG-TP3 | depositor full sequence | sequence record 198480 | Full Sequence
TAAGCCAGCCCCGACACCCGCCAACACCCGCTGACGCGCCCTGACGGGCTTGTCTGCTCCCGGCATCCGC
TTACAGACAAGCTGTGACCCACGAAGTGAGTGGACGAAAGGGCCTCGTGATACGCCTATTTTTATAGGTT
AATGTCATGATAATAATGGTTTCTTAGACGTCAGGTGGCACTTTTCGGGGAAATGTGCGCGGAACCCCTA
TTTGTTTATTTTTCTAAATACATTCAAATATGTATCCGCTCATGAGACAATAACCCTGATAAATGCTTCA
ATAATATTGAAAAAGGAAGAGTATGAGTATTCAACATTTCCGTGTCGCCCTTATTCCCTTTTTTGCGGCA
TTTTGCCTTCCTGTTTTTGCTCACCCAGAAACGCTGGTGAAAGTAAAAGATGCTGAAGATCAGTTGGGTG
CACGAGTGGGTTACATCGAACTGGATCTCAACAGCGGTAAGATCCTTGAGAGTTTTCGCCCCGAAGAACG
TTTTCCAATGATGAGCACTTTTAAAGTTCTGCTATGTGGCGCGGTATTATCCCGTATTGACGCCGGGCAA
GAGCAACTCGGTCGCCGCATACACTATTCTCAGAATGACTTGGTTGAGTACTCACCAGTCACAGAAAAGC
ATCTTACGGATGGCATGACAGTAAGAGAATTATGCAGTGCTGCCATAACCATGAGTGATAACACTGCGGC
CAACTTACTTCTGACAACGATCGGAGGACCGAAGGAGCTAACCGCTTTTTTGCACAACATGGGGGATCAT
GTAACTCGCCTTGATCGTTGGGAACCGGAGCTGAATGAAGCCATACCAAACGACGAGCGTGACACCACGA
TGCCTGTAGCAATGGCAACAACGTTGCGCAAACTATTAACTGGCGAACTACTTACTCTAGCTTCCCGGCA
ACAATTAATAGACTGGATGGAGGCGGATAAAGTTGCAGGACCACTTCTGCGCTCGGCCCTTCCGGCTGGC
TGGTTTATTGCTGATAAATCTGGAGCCGGTGAGCGTGGTTCTCGCGGTATCATTGCAGCACTGGGGCCAG
ATGGTAAGCCCTCCCGTATCGTAGTTATCTACACGACGGGGAGTCAGGCAACTATGGATGAACGAAATAG
ACAGATCGCTGAGATAGGTGCCTCACTGATTAAGCATTGGTAACTGTCAGACCAAGTTTACTCATATATA
CTTTAGATTGATTTAAAACTTCATTTTTAATTTAAAAGGATCTAGGTGAAGATCCTTTTTGATAATCTCA
TGACCAAAATCCCTTAACGTGAGTTTTCGTTCCACTGAGCGTCAGACCCCGTAGAAAAGATCAAAGGATC
TTCTTGAGATCCTTTTTTTCTGCGCGTAATCTGCTGCTTGCAAACAAAAAAACCACCGCTACCAGCGGTG
GTTTGTTTGCCGGATCAAGAGCTACCAACTCTTTTTCCGAAGGTAACTGGCTTCAGCAGAGCGCAGATAC
CAAATACTGTCCTTCTAGTGTAGCCGTAGTTAGGCCACCACTTCAAGAACTCTGTAGCACCGCCTACATA
CCTCGCTCTGCTAATCCTGTTACCAGTGGCTGCTGCCAGTGGCGATAAGTCGTGTCTTACCGGGTTGGAC
TCAAGACGATAGTTACCGGATAAGGCGCAGCGGTCGGGCTGAACGGGGGGTTCGTGCACACAGCCCAGCT
TGGAGCGAACGACCTACACCGAACTGAGATACCTACAGCGTGAGCTATGAGAAAGCGCCACGCTTCCCGA
AGGGAGAAAGGCGGACAGGTATCCGGTAAGCGGCAGGGTCGGAACAGGAGAGCGCACGAGGGAGCTTCCA
GGGGGAAACGCCTGGTATCTTTATAGTCCTGTCGGGTTTCGCCACCTCTGACTTGAGCGTCGATTTTTGT
GATGCTCGTCAGGGGGGCGGAGCCTATGGAAAAACGCCAGCAACGCGGCCTTTTTACGGTTCCTGGCCTT
TTGCTGGCCTTTTGCTCACATGTTCTTTCCTGCGTTATCCCCTGATTCTGTGGATAACCGTATTACCGCC
TTTGAGTGAGCTGATACCGCTCGCCGCAGCCGAACGACCGAGCGCAGCGAGTCAGTGAGCGAGGAAGCGG
ATGAGCGCCCAATACGCAAACCGCCTCTCCCCGCGCGTTGGCCGATTCATTAATCACTCTGTGGTTCAGA
AGACATACTATTAACTTTAAGAAGGAGATATACCATGGAGACCGCAGCTGGCACGACAGGTTTCCCGACT
GGAAAGCGGGCAGTGAGCGCAACGCAATTAATGTGAGTTAGCTCACTCATTAGGCACCCCAGGCTTTACA
CTTTATGCTTCCGGCTCGTATGTTGTGTGGAATTGTGAGCGGATAACAATTTCACACAGGAAACAGCTAT
GACCATGATTACGCCAAGCTTGCATGCCTGCAGGTCGACTCTAGAGGATCCCCGGGTACCGAGCTCGAAT
TCACTGGCCGTCGTTTTACAACGTCGTGACTGGGAAAACCCTGGCGTTACCCAACTTAATCGCCTTGCAG
CACATCCCCCTTTCGCCAGCTGGCGTAATAGCGAAGAGGCCCGCACCGATCGCCCTTCCCAACAGTTGCG
CAGCCTGAATGGCGAATGGCGCCTGATGCGGTATTTTCTCCTTACGCATCTGTGCGGTATTTCACACCGC
ATATGGTGCACTCTCAGTACAATCTGCTCTGATGCCGCATAAGGTCTCAGCTTTTACTTGTCTTC
Features (pLannotate 1.2.2; 12 found; start..end, strand, type, name):
    198..302     +  promoter       AmpR promoter: bla
    303..1163    +  CDS            AmpR: β-lactamase; bla; confers resistance to ampicillin, carbenicillin, and related antibiotics
   1334..1922    +  rep_origin     ori: high-copy-number ColE1/pMB1/pBR322/pUC origin of replication
   2105..2154    +  CDS            lacI (fragment): lac repressor; lacI; The lac repressor binds to the lac operator to inhibit transcription in E. coli. This inhibition can be relieved by adding lactose or isopropyl-β-D-thiogalactopyranoside (IPTG).
   2181..2198    +  RBS            RBS (fragment): efficient ribosome binding site from bacteriophage T7 gene 10 (Olins and Rangwala, 1989)
   2214..2256    +  CDS            lacI (fragment): lac repressor; lacI; The lac repressor binds to the lac operator to inhibit transcription in E. coli. This inhibition can be relieved by adding lactose or isopropyl-β-D-thiogalactopyranoside (IPTG).
   2269..2290    +  protein_bind   CAP binding site: CAP binding activates transcription in the presence of cAMP. E. coli catabolite activator protein
   2305..2335    +  promoter       lac promoter: promoter for the E. coli lac operon
   2343..2359    +  protein_bind   lac operator: The lac repressor binds to the lac operator to inhibit transcription in E. coli. This inhibition can be relieved by adding lactose or isopropyl-β-D-thiogalactopyranoside (IPTG). lac repressor encoded by lacI
   2396..2452    -  misc_feature   MCS: pUC18/19 multiple cloning site
   2449..2606    +  CDS            lacZα (fragment): LacZα fragment of β-galactosidase; lacZ fragment
   2612..2701    -  misc_feature   bom (fragment): basis of mobility region from pBR322
