>Addgene plasmid #104651 | pUG-TP3 | addgene full sequence | sequence record 205580 | Addgene NGS Result
CGCCTCTCCCCGCGCGTTGGCCGATTCATTAATCACTCTGTGGTTCAGAAGACATACTATTAACTTTAAG
AAGGAGATATACCATGGAGACCGCAGCTGGCACGACAGGTTTCCCGACTGGAAAGCGGGCAGTGAGCGCA
ACGCAATTAATGTGAGTTAGCTCACTCATTAGGCACCCCAGGCTTTACACTTTATGCTTCCGGCTCGTAT
GTTGTGTGGAATTGTGAGCGGATAACAATTTCACACAGGAAACAGCTATGACCATGATTACGCCAAGCTT
GCATGCCTGCAGGTCGACTCTAGAGGATCCCCGGGTACCGAGCTCGAATTCACTGGCCGTCGTTTTACAA
CGTCGTGACTGGGAAAACCCTGGCGTTACCCAACTTAATCGCCTTGCAGCACATCCCCCTTTCGCCAGCT
GGCGTAATAGCGAAGAGGCCCGCACCGATCGCCCTTCCCAACAGTTGCGCAGCCTGAATGGCGAATGGCG
CCTGATGCGGTATTTTCTCCTTACGCATCTGTGCGGTATTTCACACCGCATATGGTGCACTCTCAGTACA
ATCTGCTCTGATGCCGCATAAGGTCTCAGCTTTTACTTGTCTTCTAAGCCAGCCCCGACACCCGCCAACA
CCCGCTGACGCGCCCTGACGGGCTTGTCTGCTCCCGGCATCCGCTTACAGACAAGCTGTGACCCACGAAG
TGAGTGGACGAAAGGGCCTCGTGATACGCCTATTTTTATAGGTTAATGTCATGATAATAATGGTTTCTTA
GACGTCAGGTGGCACTTTTCGGGGAAATGTGCGCGGAACCCCTATTTGTTTATTTTTCTAAATACATTCA
AATATGTATCCGCTCATGAGACAATAACCCTGATAAATGCTTCAATAATATTGAAAAAGGAAGAGTATGA
GTATTCAACATTTCCGTGTCGCCCTTATTCCCTTTTTTGCGGCATTTTGCCTTCCTGTTTTTGCTCACCC
AGAAACGCTGGTGAAAGTAAAAGATGCTGAAGATCAGTTGGGTGCACGAGTGGGTTACATCGAACTGGAT
CTCAACAGCGGTAAGATCCTTGAGAGTTTTCGCCCCGAAGAACGTTTTCCAATGATGAGCACTTTTAAAG
TTCTGCTATGTGGCGCGGTATTATCCCGTATTGACGCCGGGCAAGAGCAACTCGGTCGCCGCATACACTA
TTCTCAGAATGACTTGGTTGAGTACTCACCAGTCACAGAAAAGCATCTTACGGATGGCATGACAGTAAGA
GAATTATGCAGTGCTGCCATAACCATGAGTGATAACACTGCGGCCAACTTACTTCTGACAACGATCGGAG
GACCGAAGGAGCTAACCGCTTTTTTGCACAACATGGGGGATCATGTAACTCGCCTTGATCGTTGGGAACC
GGAGCTGAATGAAGCCATACCAAACGACGAGCGTGACACCACGATGCCTGTAGCAATGGCAACAACGTTG
CGCAAACTATTAACTGGCGAACTACTTACTCTAGCTTCCCGGCAACAATTAATAGACTGGATGGAGGCGG
ATAAAGTTGCAGGACCACTTCTGCGCTCGGCCCTTCCGGCTGGCTGGTTTATTGCTGATAAATCTGGAGC
CGGTGAGCGTGGTTCTCGCGGTATCATTGCAGCACTGGGGCCAGATGGTAAGCCCTCCCGTATCGTAGTT
ATCTACACGACGGGGAGTCAGGCAACTATGGATGAACGAAATAGACAGATCGCTGAGATAGGTGCCTCAC
TGATTAAGCATTGGTAACTGTCAGACCAAGTTTACTCATATATACTTTAGATTGATTTAAAACTTCATTT
TTAATTTAAAAGGATCTAGGTGAAGATCCTTTTTGATAATCTCATGACCAAAATCCCTTAACGTGAGTTT
TCGTTCCACTGAGCGTCAGACCCCGTAGAAAAGATCAAAGGATCTTCTTGAGATCCTTTTTTTCTGCGCG
TAATCTGCTGCTTGCAAACAAAAAAACCACCGCTACCAGCGGTGGTTTGTTTGCCGGATCAAGAGCTACC
AACTCTTTTTCCGAAGGTAACTGGCTTCAGCAGAGCGCAGATACCAAATACTGTTCTTCTAGTGTAGCCG
TAGTTAGGCCACCACTTCAAGAACTCTGTAGCACCGCCTACATACCTCGCTCTGCTAATCCTGTTACCAG
TGGCTGCTGCCAGTGGCGATAAGTCGTGTCTTACCGGGTTGGACTCAAGACGATAGTTACCGGATAAGGC
GCAGCGGTCGGGCTGAACGGGGGGTTCGTGCACACAGCCCAGCTTGGAGCGAACGACCTACACCGAACTG
AGATACCTACAGCGTGAGCTATGAGAAAGCGCCACGCTTCCCGAAGGGAGAAAGGCGGACAGGTATCCGG
TAAGCGGCAGGGTCGGAACAGGAGAGCGCACGAGGGAGCTTCCAGGGGGAAACGCCTGGTATCTTTATAG
TCCTGTCGGGTTTCGCCACCTCTGACTTGAGCGTCGATTTTTGTGATGCTCGTCAGGGGGGCGGAGCCTA
TGGAAAAACGCCAGCAACGCGGCCTTTTTACGGTTCCTGGCCTTTTGCTGGCCTTTTGCTCACATGTTCT
TTCCTGCGTTATCCCCTGATTCTGTGGATAACCGTATTACCGCCTTTGAGTGAGCTGATACCGCTCGCCG
CAGCCGAACGACCGAGCGCAGCGAGTCAGTGAGCGAGGAAGCGGATGAGCGCCCAATACGCAAAC
Features (pLannotate 1.2.2; 12 found; start..end, strand, type, name):
     60..77      +  RBS            RBS (fragment): efficient ribosome binding site from bacteriophage T7 gene 10 (Olins and Rangwala, 1989)
     93..135     +  CDS            lacI (fragment): lac repressor; lacI; The lac repressor binds to the lac operator to inhibit transcription in E. coli. This inhibition can be relieved by adding lactose or isopropyl-β-D-thiogalactopyranoside (IPTG).
    148..169     +  protein_bind   CAP binding site: CAP binding activates transcription in the presence of cAMP. E. coli catabolite activator protein
    184..214     +  promoter       lac promoter: promoter for the E. coli lac operon
    222..238     +  protein_bind   lac operator: The lac repressor binds to the lac operator to inhibit transcription in E. coli. This inhibition can be relieved by adding lactose or isopropyl-β-D-thiogalactopyranoside (IPTG). lac repressor encoded by lacI
    275..331     -  misc_feature   MCS: pUC18/19 multiple cloning site
    328..485     +  CDS            lacZα (fragment): LacZα fragment of β-galactosidase; lacZ fragment
    491..580     -  misc_feature   bom (fragment): basis of mobility region from pBR322
    802..906     +  promoter       AmpR promoter: bla
    907..1767    +  CDS            AmpR: β-lactamase; bla; confers resistance to ampicillin, carbenicillin, and related antibiotics
   1938..2526    +  rep_origin     ori: high-copy-number ColE1/pMB1/pBR322/pUC origin of replication
   2709..33      +  CDS            lacI (fragment) (across the origin): lac repressor; lacI; The lac repressor binds to the lac operator to inhibit transcription in E. coli. This inhibition can be relieved by adding lactose or isopropyl-β-D-thiogalactopyranoside (IPTG).
