[The description below was written by a language model from this plasmid's Addgene catalogue record and pLannotate feature annotations shown in this document.]
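Description:
pUG-TP3 is an empty level 1 cloning vector from the UbiGate toolbox, a synthetic-biology (Golden Gate-style) system built for analysing ubiquitination. It is derived from the self-made backbone pICH66323 and, according to the depositor's notes, is intended to receive an N-terminal tag and to define position no. 3 in the assembly scheme, with cloning carried out using the type IIS enzyme BsaI. The record lists no insert. The two sequence records, one from the depositor and one from repository sequencing, are both 2,725 nt and show the same set of features in the same order, differing only in where numbering starts. The BsaI sites and their overhangs are not annotated in either table, so the fusion sites that specify position 3 cannot be described from the record.

The plasmid is propagated in E. coli through a high-copy ColE1/pUC-type origin and selected with ampicillin via a bla (β-lactamase) gene under its own promoter. A fragment of the pBR322 bom region is also present. The cloning cassette is a lacZα screening module: a CAP binding site, lac promoter and lac operator drive a lacZα fragment that contains a pUC18/19-type multiple cloning site. In vectors of this type, the lacZα unit is normally replaced by the incoming part during assembly, so that correct clones can be told apart by blue/white screening, which fits LacZ alpha being listed as the selectable marker. Short lacI fragments flank the cassette and are too small to encode functional repressor. A fragment of the T7 gene 10 ribosome binding site lies upstream of the cassette. No expression promoter or terminator beyond the lac elements is annotated.
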