Addgene plasmid #104651: pUG-TP3
Purpose: (Empty Backbone) Level 1 cloning vector
Depositing lab: Marco Trujillo. Depositing organization: Leibniz Institute of Plant Biochemistry (IPB). Publication: UbiGate: a synthetic biology toolbox to analyse ubiquitination. Kowarschik K, Hoehenwarter W, Marillonnet S, Trujillo M. New Phytol. 2018 Mar;217(4):1749-1763. doi: 10.1111/nph.14900. Epub 2017 Nov 30. PubMed 29194629.
Backbone
  Vector backbone: pICH66323
  Backbone manufacturer: self-made
  Backbone size (bp): 2222
  Vector type: Synthetic Biology
  Selectable markers: LacZ alpha
Growth in bacteria
  Bacterial resistance: Ampicillin, 100 μg/mL
  Growth temperature: 37°C
  Growth strain: DH5alpha
  Copy number: High Copy
Gene/Insert
  Gene/Insert name: None
Terms and licenses: Academic/Nonprofit Terms; Industry Terms: Not Available to Industry
Depositor comments: Level 1 cloning vector for insertion of an N-terminal tag, defining position no.3 for cloning with BsaI
How to cite: pUG-TP3 was a gift from Marco Trujillo (Addgene plasmid # 104651 ; http://n2t.net/addgene:104651 ; RRID:Addgene_104651)
